>Addgene plasmid #49829 | GBK-Rab3AQ81LΔCAC | depositor full sequence | sequence record 74607 | GBK-Rab3AQ81LΔCAC sequence 7948 bps
CGGTGCGGGCCTCTTCGCTATTACGCCAGATCCTTTTGTTGTTTCCGGGTGTACAATATGGACTTCCTCT
TTTCTGGCAACCAAACCCATACATCGGGATTCCTATAATACCTTCGTTGGTCTCCCTAACATGTAGGTGG
CGGAGGGGAGATATACAATAGAACAGATACCAGACAAGACATAATGGGCTAAACAAGACTACACCAATTA
CACTGCCTCATTGATGGTGGTACATAACGAACTAATACTGTAGCCCTAGACTTGATAGCCATCATCATAT
CGAAGTTTCACTACCCTTTTTCCATTTGCCATCTATTGAAGTAATAATAGGCGCATGCAACTTCTTTTCT
TTTTTTTTCTTTTCTCTCTCCCCCGTTGTTGTCTCACCATATCCGCAATGACAAAAAAAATGATGGAAGA
CACTAAAGGAAAAAATTAACGACAAAGACAGCACCAACAGATGTCGTTGTTCCAGAGCTGATGAGGGGTA
TCTCGAAGCACACGAAACTTTTTCCTTCCTTCATTCACGCACACTACTCTCTAATGAGCAACGGTATACG
GCCTTCCTTCCAGTTACTTGAATTTGAAATAAAAAAAGTTTGCTGTCTTGCTATCAAGTATAAATAGACC
TGCAATTATTAATCTTTTGTTTCCTCGTCATTGTTCTCGTTCCCTTTCTTCCTTGTTTCTTTTTCTGCAC
AATATTTCAAGCTATACCAAGCATACAATCAACTCCAAGCTTGAAGCAAGCCTCCTGAAAGATGAAGCTA
CTGTCTTCTATCGAACAAGCATGCGATATTTGCCGACTTAAAAAGCTCAAGTGCTCCAAAGAAAAACCGA
AGTGCGCCAAGTGTCTGAAGAACAACTGGGAGTGTCGCTACTCTCCCAAAACCAAAAGGTCTCCGCTGAC
TAGGGCACATCTGACAGAAGTGGAATCAAGGCTAGAAAGACTGGAACAGCTATTTCTACTGATTTTTCCT
CGAGAAGACCTTGACATGATTTTGAAAATGGATTCTTTACAGGATATAAAAGCATTGTTAACAGGATTAT
TTGTACAAGATAATGTGAATAAAGATGCCGTCACAGATAGATTGGCTTCAGTGGAGACTGATATGCCTCT
AACATTGAGACAGCATAGAATAAGTGCGACATCATCATCGGAAGAGAGTAGTAACAAAGGTCAAAGACAG
TTGACTGTATCGCCGGAATTTGTAATACGACTCACTATAGGGCGAGCCGCCATCATGGAGGAGCAGAAGC
TGATCTCAGAGGAGGACCTGCATATGGCCATGGAGGCCGAATTCATGGCATCCGCCACAGACTCGCGCTA
TGGGCAGAAGGAGTCCTCGGATCAGAACTTCGACTACATGTTCAAGATTCTCATCATCGGCAACAGCAGC
GTGGGCAAGACGTCCTTCCTCTTCCGCTATGCTGACGACTCGTTCACGCCTGCCTTCGTCAGCACCGTGG
GCATCGACTTCAAGGTCAAGACCATCTATCGCAACGACAAGAGGATCAAGCTGCAGATCTGGGACACAGC
AGGGCTAGAGCGGTACCGGACCATCACCACCGCATACTACCGGGGCGCCATGGGCTTCATCCTCATGTAT
GACATCACCAACGAGGAATCCTTCAATGCAGTGCAGGACTGGTCCACCCAGATCAAGACCTACTCATGGG
ACAATGCCCAGGTGCTGCTGGTAGGAAACAAGTGTGACATGGAGGATGAGCGGGTGGTGTCATCAGAACG
TGGCCGGCAGCTAGCTGACCACCTTGGGTTCGAGTTCTTTGAGGCAAGCGCCAAGGACAACATTAACGTC
AAGCAGACCTTTGAGCGCCTGGTGGATGTCATCTGCGAGAAGATGTCCGAGTCGTTGGACACGGCGGACC
CTGCGGTCACAGGCGCCAAGCAGGGCCCACAGCTCAGTGACCAGCAGGTGCCACCGCACCAGGACTGACT
CGACCTGCAGCGGCCGCATAACTAGCATAACCCCTTGGGGCCTCTAAACGGGTCTTGAGGGGTTTTTTGC
GCGCTTGCAGCCAAGCTAATTCCGGGCGAATTTCTTATGATTTATGATTTTTATTATTAAATAAGTTATA
AAAAAAATAAGTGTATACAAATTTTAAAGTGACTCTTAGGTTTTAAAACGAAAATTCTTATTCTTGAGTA
ACTCTTTCCTGTAGGTCAGGTTGCTTTCTCAGGTATAGCATGAGGTCGCTCTTATTGACCACACCTCTAC
CGGCATGCAAGCTTGGCGTAATCATGGTCATAGCTGTTTCCTGTGTGAAATTGTTATCCGCTCACAATTC
CACACAACATACGAGCCGGAAGCATAAAGTGTAAAGCCTGGGGTGCCTAATGAGTGAGGTAACTCACATT
AATTGCGTTGCGCTCACTGCCCGCTTTCCAGTCGGGAAACCTGTCGTGCCAGCTGCATTAATGAATCGGC
CAACGCGCGGGGAGAGGCGGTTTGCGTATTGGGCGCTCTTCCGCTTCCTCGCTCACTGACTCGCTGCGCT
CGGTCGTTCGGCTGCGGCGAGCGGTATCAGCTCACTCAAAGGCGGTAATACGGTTATCCACAGAATCAGG
GGATAACGCAGGAAAGAACATGTGAGCAAAAGGCCAGCAAAAGGCCAGGAACCGTAAAAAGGCCGCGTTG
CTGGCGTTTTTCCATAGGCTCCGCCCCCCTGACGAGCATCACAAAAATCGACGCTCAAGTCAGAGGTGGC
GAAACCCGACAGGACTATAAAGATACCAGGCGTTTCCCCCTGGAAGCTCCCTCGTGCGCTCTCCTGTTCC
GACCCTGCCGCTTACCGGATACCTGTCCGCCTTTCTCCCTTCGGGAAGCGTGGCGCTTTCTCATAGCTCA
CGCTGTAGGTATCTCAGTTCGGTGTAGGTCGTTCGCTCCAAGCTGGGCTGTGTGCACGAACCCCCCGTTC
AGCCCGACCGCTGCGCCTTATCCGGTAACTATCGTCTTGAGTCCAACCCGGTAAGACACGACTTATCGCC
ACTGGCAGCAGCCACTGGTAACAGGATTAGCAGAGCGAGGTATGTAGGCGGTGCTACAGAGTTCTTGAAG
TGGTGGCCTAACTACGGCTACACTAGAAGGACAGTATTTGGTATCTGCGCTCTGCTGAAGCCAGTTACCT
TCGGAAAAAGAGTTGGTAGCTCTTGATCCGGCAAACAAACCACCGCTGGTAGCGGTGGTTTTTTTGTTTG
CAAGCAGCAGATTACGCGCAGAAAAAAAGGATCTCAAGAAGATCCTTTGATCTTTTCTACGGGGTCTGAC
GCTCAGTGGAACGAAAACTCACGTTAAGGGATTTTGGTCATGAGATTATCAAAAAGGATCTTCACCTAGA
TCCTTTTAAATTAAAAATGAAGTTTTAAATCAATCTAAAGTATATATGAGTAACCTGAGGCTATGGCAGG
GCCTGCCGCCCCGACGTTGGCTGCGAGCCCTGGGCCTTCACCCGAACTTGGGGGGTGGGGTGGGGAAAAG
GAAGAAACGCGGGCGTATTGGCCCCAATGGGGTCTCGGTGGGGTATCGACAGAGTGCCAGCCCTGGGACC
GAACCCCGCGTTTATGAACAAACGACCCAACACCGTGCGTTTTATTCTGTCTTTTTATTGCCGTCATAGC
GCGGGTTCCTTCCGGTATTGTCTCCTTCCGTGTTTCAGTTAGCCTCCCCCTAGGGTGGGCGAAGAACTCC
AGCATGAGATCCCCGCGCTGGAGGATCATCCAGCCGGCGTCCCGGAAAACGATTCCGAAGCCCAACCTTT
CATAGAAGGCGGCGGTGGAATCGAAATCTCGTGATGGCAGGTTGGGCGTCGCTTGGTCGGTTCATTTCGA
ACCCCAGAGTCCCGCTCAGAAGAACTCGTCAAGAAGGCGATAGAAGGCGATGCGCTGCGAATCGGGAGCG
GCGATACCGTAAAGCACGAGGAAGCGGTCAGCCCATTCGCCGCCAAGCTCTTCAGCAATATCACGGGTAG
CCAACGCTATGTCCTGATAGCGGTCCGCCACACCCAGCCGGCCACAGTCGATGAATCCAGAAAAGCGGCC
ATTTTCCACCATGATATTCGGCAAGCAGGCATCGTCATGGGTCACGACGAGATCCTCGCCGTCGGGCATG
CTCGCCTTGAGCCTGGCGAACAGTTCGGCTGGCGCGAGCCCCTGATGCTCTTCGTCCAGATCATCCTGAT
CGACAAGACCGGCTTCCATCCGAGTACGTGCTCGCTCGATGCGATGTTTCGCTTGGTGGTCGAATGGGCA
GGTAGCCGGATCAAGCGTATGCAGCCGCCGCATTGCATCAGCCATGATGGATACTTTCTCGGCAGGAGCA
AGGTGAGATGACAGGAGATCCTGCCCCGGCACTTCGCCCAATAGCAGCCAGTCCCTTCCCGCTTCAGTGA
CAACGTCGAGCACAGCTGCGCAAGGAACGCCCGTCGTGGCCAGCCACGATAGCCGCGCTGCCTCGTCTTG
CAGTTCATTCAGGGCACCGGACAGGTCGGTCTTGACAAAAAGAACCGGGCGCCCCTGCGCTGACAGCCGG
AACACGGCGGCATCAGAGCAGCCGATTGTCTGTTGTGCCCAGTCATAGCCGAATAGCCTCTCCACCCAAG
CGGCCGGAGAACCTGCGTGCAATCCATCTTGTTCAATCATACTCTTCCTTTTTCAATATTATTGAAGCAT
TTATCAGGGTTATTGTCTCATGAGCGGATACATATTTGAATGTATTTAGAAAAATAAACAAATAGGGGTT
CCGCGCACATTTCCCCGAAAAGTGCCACCTGAACGAAGCATCTGTGCTTCATTTTGTAGAACAAAAATGC
AACGCGAGAGCGCTAATTTTTCAAACAAAGAATCTGAGCTGCATTTTTACAGAACAGAAATGCAACGCGA
AAGCGCTATTTTACCAACGAAGAATCTGTGCTTCATTTTTGTAAAACAAAAATGCAACGCGAGAGCGCTA
ATTTTTCAAACAAAGAATCTGAGCTGCATTTTTACAGAACAGAAATGCAACGCGAGAGCGCTATTTTACC
AACAAAGAATCTATACTTCTTTTTTGTTCTACAAAAATGCATCCCGAGAGCGCTATTTTTCTAACAAAGC
ATCTTAGATTACTTTTTTTCTCCTTTGTGCGCTCTATAATGCAGTCTCTTGATAACTTTTTGCACTGTAG
GTCCGTTAAGGTTAGAAGAAGGCTACTTTGGTGTCTATTTTCTCTTCCATAAAAAAAGCCTGACTCCACT
TCCCGCGTTTACTGATTACTAGCGAAGCTGCGGGTGCATTTTTTCAAGATAAAGGCATCCCCGATTATAT
TCTATACCGATGTGGATTGCGCATACTTTGTGAACAGAAAGTGATAGCGTTGATGATTCTTCATTGGTCA
GAAAATTATGAACGGTTTCTTCTATTTTGTCTCTATATACTACGTATAGGAAATGTTTACATTTTCGTAT
TGTTTTCGATTCACTCTATGAATAGTTCTTACTACAATTTTTTTGTCTAAAGAGTAATACTAGAGATAAA
CATAAAAAATGTAGAGGTCGAGTTTAGATGCAAGTTCAAGGAGCGAAAGGTGGATGGGTAGGTTATATAG
GGATATAGCACAGAGATATATAGCAAAGAGATACTTTTGAGCAATGTTTGTGGAAGCGGTATTCGCAATA
TTTTAGTAGCTCGTTACAGTCCGGTGCGTTTTTGGTTTTTTGAAAGTGCGTCTTCAGAGCGCTTTTGGTT
TTCAAAAGCGCTCTGAAGTTCCTATACTTTCTAGAGAATAGGAACTTCGGAATAGGAACTTCAAAGCGTT
TCCGAAAACGAGCGCTTCCGAAAATGCAACGCGAGCTGCGCACATACAGCTCACTGTTCACGTCGCACCT
ATATCTGCGTGTTGCCTGTATATATATATACATGAGAAGAACGGCATAGTGCGTGTTTATGCTTAAATGC
GTACTTATATGCGTCTATTTATGTAGGATGAAAGGTAGTCTAGTACCTCCTGTGATATTATCCCATTCCA
TGCGGGGTATCGTATGCTTCCTTCAGCACTACCCTTTAGCTGTTCTATATGCTGCCACTCCTCAATTGGA
TTAGTCTCATCCTTCAATGCTATCATTTCCTTTGATATTGGATCATATTAAGAAACCATTATTATCATGA
CATTAACCTATAAAAATAGGCGTATCACGAGGCCCTTTCGTCTCGCGCGTTTCGGTGATGACGGTGAAAA
CCTCTGACACATGCAGCTCCCGGAGACGGTCACAGCTTGTCTGTAAGCGGATGCCGGGAGCAGACAAGCC
CGTCAGGGCGCGTCAGCGGGTGTTGGCGGGTGTCGGGGCTGGCTTAACTATGCGGCATCAGAGCAGATTG
TACTGAGAGTGCACCATAGATCAACGACATTACTATATATATAATATAGGAAGCATTTAATAGAACAGCA
TCGTAATATATGTGTACTTTGCAGTTATGACGCCAGATGGCAGTAGTGGAAGATATTCTTTATTGAAAAA
TAGCTTGTCACCTTACGTACAATCTTGATCCGGAGCTTTTCTTTTTTTGCCGATTAAGAATTAATTCGGT
CGAAAAAAGAAAAGGAGAGGGCCAAGAGGGAGGGCATTGGTGACTATTGAGCACGTGAGTATACGTGATT
AAGCACACAAAGGCAGCTTGGAGTATGTCTGTTATTAATTTCACAGGTAGTTCTGGTCCATTGGTGAAAG
TTTGCGGCTTGCAGAGCACAGAGGCCGCAGAATGTGCTCTAGATTCCGATGCTGACTTGCTGGGTATTAT
ATGTGTGCCCAATAGAAAGAGAACAATTGACCCGGTTATTGCAAGGAAAATTTCAAGTCTTGTAAAAGCA
TATAAAAATAGTTCAGGCACTCCGAAATACTTGGTTGGCGTGTTTCGTAATCAACCTAAGGAGGATGTTT
TGGCTCTGGTCAATGATTACGGCATTGATATCGTCCAACTGCATGGAGATGAGTCGTGGCAAGAATACCA
AGAGTTCCTCGGTTTGCCAGTTATTAAAAGACTCGTATTTCCAAAAGACTGCAACATACTACTCAGTGCA
GCTTCACAGAAACCTCATTCGTTTATTCCCTTGTTTGATTCAGAAGCAGGTGGGACAGGTGAACTTTTGG
ATTGGAACTCGATTTCTGACTGGGTTGGAAGGCAAGAGAGCCCCGAAAGCTTACATTTTATGTTAGCTGG
TGGACTGACGCCAGAAAATGTTGGTGATGCGCTTAGATTAAATGGCGTTATTGGTGTTGATGTAAGCGGA
GGTGTGGAGACAAATGGTGTAAAAGACTCTAACAAAATAGCAAATTTCGTCAAAAATGCTAAGAAATAGG
TTATTACTGAGTAGTATTTATTTAAGTATTGTTTGTGCACTTGCCGATCTATGCGGTGTGAAATACCGCA
CAGATGCGTAAGGAGAAAATACCGCATCAGGAAATTGTAAACGTTAATATTTTGTTAAAATTCGCGTTAA
ATTTTTGTTAAATCAGCTCATTTTTTAACCAATAGGCCGAAATCGGCAAAATCCCTTATAAATCAAAAGA
ATAGACCGAGATAGGGT
[37 nt withheld, positions 7578-7614]
AAAGAACGTGGACTCCAACGTCAAAGG
[49 nt withheld, positions 7642-7690]
T
[91 nt withheld, positions 7692-7782]
G
[124 nt withheld, positions 7784-7907]
CCATTCGCCATTCAGGCTGCGCAACTGTTGGGAAGGGCGAT
Features (pLannotate 1.2.2; 24 found; start..end, strand, type, name):
     30..734     +  promoter       ADH1 promoter: S. cerevisiae ADH1; promoter for alcohol dehydrogenase 1
    762..1202    +  CDS            GAL4 DNA binding domain: DNA binding domain of the GAL4 transcriptional activator; Saccharomyces cerevisiae GAL4 (truncated)
   1213..1231    +  promoter       T7 promoter: promoter for bacteriophage T7 RNA polymerase
   1305..1955    +  CDS            RAB3A: RAB3A_HUMAN - Experimental evidence at protein level: Swiss-Prot protein existence level 1. Small GTP-binding protein that plays a central role in regulated exocytosis and secretion. Controls the recruitment, tethering and docking of secretory vesicles to the plasma membrane (By similarity). Upon stimulation, switches to its active GTP-bound form, cycles to vesicles and recruits effectors such as RIMS1, RIMS2, Rabphilin-3A/RPH3A, RPH3AL or SYTL4 to help the docking of vesicules onto the plasma membrane (By similarity). Upon GTP hydrolysis by GTPase-activating protein, dissociates from the vesi
   1982..2029    +  terminator     T7 terminator: transcription terminator for bacteriophage T7 RNA polymerase
   2056..2243    +  terminator     ADH1 terminator: S. cerevisiae ADH1; transcription terminator for the S. cerevisiae alcohol dehydrogenase 1 (ADH1) gene
   2291..2307    -  protein_bind   lac operator: The lac repressor binds to the lac operator to inhibit transcription in E. coli. This inhibition can be relieved by adding lactose or isopropyl-β-D-thiogalactopyranoside (IPTG). lac repressor encoded by lacI
   2315..2345    -  promoter       lac promoter: promoter for the E. coli lac operon
   2360..2381    -  protein_bind   CAP binding site: CAP binding activates transcription in the presence of cAMP. E. coli catabolite activator protein
   2394..2486    -  CDS            lacI (fragment): lac repressor; lacI; The lac repressor binds to the lac operator to inhibit transcription in E. coli. This inhibition can be relieved by adding lactose or isopropyl-β-D-thiogalactopyranoside (IPTG).
   2669..3257    -  rep_origin     ori: high-copy-number ColE1/pMB1/pBR322/pUC origin of replication
   3479..3495    +  polyA_signal   bGH poly(A) signal (fragment): bovine growth hormone polyadenylation signal
   3586..3633    -  polyA_signal   HSV TK poly(A) signal: herpes simplex virus thymidine kinase polyadenylation signal (Cole and Stacy, 1985)
   3692..3841    -  CDS            ble (fragment): BLE_KLEPN - Experimental evidence at protein level: Swiss-Prot protein existence level 1. Binding protein with a strong affinity to the bleomycin family of antibiotics. Binds to CL990; an antimitotic-antibiotic compound. From Klebsiella pneumoniae.
   3866..4660    -  CDS            NeoR/KanR: aminoglycoside phosphotransferase from Tn5; aph(3')-II (or nptII); confers resistance to neomycin, kanamycin, and G418 (Geneticin®)
   4661..4765    -  promoter       AmpR promoter: bla
   4792..6134    -  rep_origin     2μ ori: yeast 2μ plasmid origin of replication
   6202..6237    +  CDS            rop (fragment): Rop protein, which maintains plasmids at low copy number; rop
   6339..6388    +  misc_feature   bom (fragment): basis of mobility region from pBR322
   6527..6674    +  promoter       TRP1 promoter: S. cerevisiae TRP1
   6675..7349    +  CDS            TRP1: phosphoribosylanthranilate isomerase, required for tryptophan biosynthesis; S. cerevisiae TRP1; yeast auxotrophic marker
   7400..7451    +  misc_feature   bom (fragment): basis of mobility region from pBR322
   7452..7907    -  rep_origin     f1 ori (sequence partly withheld): f1 bacteriophage origin of replication; arrow indicates direction of (+) strand synthesis
   7911..29      -  CDS            lacZα (fragment) (across the origin): LacZα fragment of β-galactosidase; lacZ fragment
