[The description below was written by a language model from this plasmid's Addgene catalogue record and pLannotate feature annotations shown in this document.]
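Description:
GBK-Rab3AQ81LΔCAC is a yeast expression plasmid of about 7.9 kb built on the Clontech GBK-T7 backbone, a bait-type vector for GAL4-based yeast two-hybrid work. It shuttles between E. coli and Saccharomyces cerevisiae. A high-copy ColE1/pUC-type origin and a Tn5 NeoR/KanR gene driven by the AmpR (bla) promoter provide propagation and kanamycin selection in bacteria. The 2μ origin and the TRP1 gene with its own promoter provide episomal maintenance and tryptophan prototrophy selection in yeast. The catalogue also lists neomycin/G418 as a selectable marker, which reflects the same aminoglycoside phosphotransferase gene. An f1 origin and several small backbone remnants (lac promoter/operator, lacZα, rop, bom and ble fragments) are also annotated.

The payload is a roughly 600–650 bp human RAB3A coding sequence inserted between EcoRI and a destroyed XhoI/SalI junction. It is fused in frame downstream of the GAL4 DNA-binding domain and a Myc epitope; the Myc tag is listed in the catalogue but not annotated in the feature table. The fusion is transcribed from the yeast ADH1 promoter and ends at the ADH1 terminator. A T7 promoter sits between the GAL4 domain and the insert, with a T7 terminator downstream of the insert, so the Myc-tagged Rab alone can be transcribed in vitro. Rab3A is a small GTPase that regulates secretory vesicle docking and exocytosis. The Q81L substitution is of the type generally used to impair GTP hydrolysis and hold a Rab in its active, GTP-bound state. Deletion of the C-terminal Cys218-Ala219-Cys220 motif removes the prenylation site, which would keep the fusion from anchoring to membranes and leave it free to reach the nucleus. The stated purpose is simply to express GAL4BD-Rab3AQ81LΔCAC in yeast, and this design fits use as a bait for detecting partners of active Rab3A.
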