Addgene plasmid #49829: GBK-Rab3AQ81LΔCAC
Purpose: expresses GAL4BD-Rab3AQ81LΔCAC in yeast
Depositing lab: Marci Scidmore.
Backbone
  Vector backbone: GBK-T7
  Backbone manufacturer: Clontech
  Backbone size w/o insert (bp): 7300
  Total vector size (bp): 7900
  Vector type: Yeast Expression
  Selectable markers: Neomycin (select with G418), TRP1
Growth in bacteria
  Bacterial resistance: Kanamycin, 50 μg/mL
  Growth temperature: 37°C
  Growth strain: DH5alpha
  Copy number: High Copy
Gene/Insert
  Gene/Insert name: Rab3A
  Species: H. sapiens (human)
  Insert size (bp): 600
  Mutation: glutamine 81 to leucine; deleted cysteine 218 alanine 219 cysteine 220
  GenBank ID: AF498931
  Entrez Gene: RAB3A
  Promoter: ADHI
  Tag / fusion protein: Gal4 Binding Domain (N terminal on insert); Myc (N terminal on insert)
  Cloning method: Restriction Enzyme; 5′ cloning site EcoRI (not destroyed); 3′ cloning site XhoI/SalI (destroyed during cloning)
  Sequencing primers: 5′ T7 (TAATACGACTCACTATAGGG)
Resource information
  A portion of this plasmid was derived from a plasmid made by: Rab3A cDNA derived from pCDNA3.1+Rab3A purchased from Missouri S&T cDNA Resource Center
Terms and licenses: Academic/Nonprofit Terms; Industry Terms: Not Available to Industry
How to cite: GBK-Rab3AQ81LΔCAC was a gift from Marci Scidmore (Addgene plasmid # 49829)
