>Addgene plasmid #49829 | GBK-Rab3AQ81LΔCAC | addgene partial sequence | sequence record 76405 | Gal4_N_term
TCGCCGGAATTTGTAATACGACTCACTATAGGGCGAGCCGCCATCATGGAGGAGCAGAAGCTGATCTCAG
AGGAGGACCTGCATATGGCCATGGAGGCCGAATTCATGGCATCCGCCACAGACTCGCGCTATGGGCAGAA
GGAGTCCTCGGATCAGAACTTCGACTACATGTTCAAGATTCTCATCATCGGCAACAGCAGCGTGGGCAAG
ACGTCCTTCCTCTTCCGCTATGCTGACGACTCGTTCACGCCTGCCTTCGTCAGCACCGTGGGCATCGACT
TCAAGGTCAAGACCATCTATCGCAACGACAAGAGGATCAAGCTGCAGATCTGGGACACAGCAGGGCTAGA
GCGGTACCGGACCATCACCACCGCATACTACCGGGGCGCCATGGGCTTCATCCTCATGTATGACATCACC
AACGAGGAATCCTTCAATGCAGTGCAGGACTGGTCCACCCAGATCAAGACCTACTCATGGGACAATGCCC
AGGTGCTGCTGGTAGGAAACAAGTGTGACATGGAGGATGAGCGGGTGGTGTCATCAGAACGTGGCCGGCA
GCTAGCTGACCACCTTGGGTTCGAGTTCTTTGAGGCAAGCGCCAAGGACAACATTAACGTCAAGCAGACC
TTTGAGCGCCTGGTGGATGTCATCTGCGAGAAGATGTCCGAGTCGTTGGACACGGCGGACCCTGCGGTCA
CAGGCGCCAAGCAGGGCCCACAGCTCAGTGACCAGCAGGTGCCACCGCACCAGGACTGACTCGACCTGCA
GCGGCCGCATAACTAGCATAACCCCTTGGGGCCTCTAAACGGGTCTTGAGGGGTTTTTTGCGCGCTTGCA
GCCAAGCTAATTCCGGGCGAATTTCTTATGATTTATGATTTTTATTATTAAATAAGTTATAAAAAAAATA
AGTGTATACAAATTTTAAAGTGACTCTTAGGTTTTAAAACGAAAATTCTTATTCTTGAGTAACTCTTTCC
TGTAGGTCAGGTTGCT
